>Addgene plasmid #58530 | pcDNA3.1-hNoxo1 | depositor full sequence | sequence record 90570 | pcDNA3.1-hNoxo1 sequence 6506 bps
GACGGATCGGGAGATCTCCCGATCCCCTATGGTGCACTCTCAGTACAATCTGCTCTGATGCCGCATAGTT
AAGCCAGTATCTGCTCCCTGCTTGTGTGTTGGAGGTCGCTGAGTAGTGCGCGAGCAAAATTTAAGCTACA
ACAAGGCAAGGCTTGACCGACAATTGCATGAAGAATCTGCTTAGGGTTAGGCGTTTTGCGCTGCTTCGCG
ATGTACGGGCCAGATATACGCGTTGACATTGATTATTGACTAGTTATTAATAGTAATCAATTACGGGGTC
ATTAGTTCATAGCCCATATATGGAGTTCCGCGTTACATAACTTACGGTAAATGGCCCGCCTGGCTGACCG
CCCAACGACCCCCGCCCATTGACGTCAATAATGACGTATGTTCCCATAGTAACGCCAATAGGGACTTTCC
ATTGACGTCAATGGGTGGAGTATTTACGGTAAACTGCCCACTTGGCAGTACATCAAGTGTATCATATGCC
AAGTACGCCCCCTATTGACGTCAATGACGGTAAATGGCCCGCCTGGCATTATGCCCAGTACATGACCTTA
TGGGACTTTCCTACTTGGCAGTACATCTACGTATTAGTCATCGCTATTACCATGGTGATGCGGTTTTGGC
AGTACATCAATGGGCGTGGATAGCGGTTTGACTCACGGGGATTTCCAAGTCTCCACCCCATTGACGTCAA
TGGGAGTTTGTTTTGGCACCAAAATCAACGGGACTTTCCAAAATGTCGTAACAACTCCGCCCCATTGACG
CAAATGGGCGGTAGGCGTGTACGGTGGGAGGTCTATATAAGCAGAGCTCTCTGGCTAACTAGAGAACCCA
CTGCTTACTGGCTTATCGAAATTAATACGACTCACTATAGGGAGACCCAAGCTGGCTAGTAACGGCCGCC
AGTGTGCTGGAATTCGCCCTTTAGCCACCATGGCAGGCCCCCGATACCCAGTTTCAGTGCAAGGGGCAGC
CCTGGTGCAGATCAAGAGGCTCCAAACGTTTGCCTTCTCTGTGCGCTGGTCAGACGGCAGCGACACCTTC
GTGCGCAGGAGTTGGGACGAATTCAGGCAGCTCAAGAAGACCCTCAAGGAGACCTTCCCGGTGGAGGCGG
GCCTGCTGCGGAGATCTGACCGCGTTCTCCCAAAGCTTCTCGATGCACCACTGTTGGGACGCGTGGGGCG
CACGAGCCGCGGCCTGGCGCGCCTGCAGCTGTTGGAAACCTATTCTCGGAGGCTGCTGGCGACTGCAGAG
CGCGTGGCACGGAGCCCGACGATCACTGGCTTCTTCGCACCGCAACCCCTGGACCTGGAGCCCGCGCTGC
CACCCGGCAGCCGGGTGATCCTGCCCACCCCAGAGGAGCAGCCTCTTTCTCGCGCTGCGGGCCGCCTCTC
CATCCACAGTCTGGAGGCTCAGAGCCTGCGCTGCCTGCAGCCCTTCTGTACCCAGGACACGCGGGATAGG
CCTTTTCAGGCGCAGGCCCAGGAGAGCCTGGACGTGCTGCTGCGGCACCCCTCAGGCTGGTGGCTGGTGG
AGAACGAAGACCGGCAGACCGCCTGGTTTCCAGCGCCCTACCTGGAGGAGGCGGCCCCGGGCCAAGGCCG
GGAGGGAGGCCCGTCCCTAGGGAGCAGCGGTCCCCAGTTCTGTGCTTCCCGCGCCTACGAGAGCAGCCGC
GCAGATGAGCTGTCCGTGCCCGCGGGGGCGCGCGTGCGCGTGTTGGAAACGTCAGACCGCGGCTGGTGGC
TATGCAGGTACGGCGACCGGGCGGGCCTACTCCCCGCGGTGCTGCTGCGGCCGGAAGGGCTGGGCGCTCT
CCTGAGCGGGACGGGGTTCCGTGGAGGAGACGACCCGGCGGGTGAGGCCCGGGGCTTCCCTGAACCCTCC
CAGGCCACCGCCCCTCCCCCCACCGTGCCCACCCGACCTTCGCCGGGCGCCATCCAGAGCCGCTGCTGCA
CCGTCACACGCAGGGCCCTGGAGCGGCGCCCACGGCGCCAGGGCCGCCCTCGAGGGTGCGTGGACTCTGT
GCCGCACCCCACGACGGAGCAGTGAGCGGCCGCTCGAGTCTAGAGGGCCCGTTTAAACCCGCTGATCAGC
CTCGACTGTGCCTTCTAGTTGCCAGCCATCTGTTGTTTGCCCCTCCCCCGTGCCTTCCTTGACCCTGGAA
GGTGCCACTCCCACTGTCCTTTCCTAATAAAATGAGGAAATTGCATCGCATTGTCTGAGTAGGTGTCATT
CTATTCTGGGGGGTGGGGTGGGGCAGGACAGCAAGGGGGAGGATTGGGAAGACAATAGCAGGCATGCTGG
GGATGCGGTGGGCTCTATGGCTTCTGAGGCGGAAAGAACCAGCTGGGGCTCTAGGGGGTATCCCC
[124 nt withheld, positions 2376-2499]
C
[91 nt withheld, positions 2501-2591]
A
[49 nt withheld, positions 2593-2641]
CCTTTGACGTTGGAGTCCACGTTCTTT
[37 nt withheld, positions 2669-2705]
ACCCTATCTCGGTCTATTCTTTTGATTTATAAGGGATTTTGCCGATTTCGGCCTATTGGTTAAAAAATGA
GCTGATTTAACAAAAATTTAACGCGAATTAATTCTGTGGAATGTGTGTCAGTTAGGGTGTGGAAAGTCCC
CAGGCTCCCCAGCAGGCAGAAGTATGCAAAGCATGCATCTCAATTAGTCAGCAACCAGGTGTGGAAAGTC
CCCAGGCTCCCCAGCAGGCAGAAGTATGCAAAGCATGCATCTCAATTAGTCAGCAACCATAGTCCCGCCC
CTAACTCCGCCCATCCCGCCCCTAACTCCGCCCAGTTCCGCCCATTCTCCGCCCCATGGCTGACTAATTT
TTTTTATTTATGCAGAGGCCGAGGCCGCCTCTGCCTCTGAGCTATTCCAGAAGTAGTGAGGAGGCTTTTT
TGGAGGCCTAGGCTTTTGCAAAAAGCTCCCGGGAGCTTGTATATCCATTTTCGGATCTGATCAAGAGACA
GGATGAGGATCGTTTCGCATGATTGAACAAGATGGATTGCACGCAGGTTCTCCGGCCGCTTGGGTGGAGA
GGCTATTCGGCTATGACTGGGCACAACAGACAATCGGCTGCTCTGATGCCGCCGTGTTCCGGCTGTCAGC
GCAGGGGCGCCCGGTTCTTTTTGTCAAGACCGACCTGTCCGGTGCCCTGAATGAACTGCAGGACGAGGCA
GCGCGGCTATCGTGGCTGGCCACGACGGGCGTTCCTTGCGCAGCTGTGCTCGACGTTGTCACTGAAGCGG
GAAGGGACTGGCTGCTATTGGGCGAAGTGCCGGGGCAGGATCTCCTGTCATCTCACCTTGCTCCTGCCGA
GAAAGTATCCATCATGGCTGATGCAATGCGGCGGCTGCATACGCTTGATCCGGCTACCTGCCCATTCGAC
CACCAAGCGAAACATCGCATCGAGCGAGCACGTACTCGGATGGAAGCCGGTCTTGTCGATCAGGATGATC
TGGACGAAGAGCATCAGGGGCTCGCGCCAGCCGAACTGTTCGCCAGGCTCAAGGCGCGCATGCCCGACGG
CGAGGATCTCGTCGTGACCCATGGCGATGCCTGCTTGCCGAATATCATGGTGGAAAATGGCCGCTTTTCT
GGATTCATCGACTGTGGCCGGCTGGGTGTGGCGGACCGCTATCAGGACATAGCGTTGGCTACCCGTGATA
TTGCTGAAGAGCTTGGCGGCGAATGGGCTGACCGCTTCCTCGTGCTTTACGGTATCGCCGCTCCCGATTC
GCAGCGCATCGCCTTCTATCGCCTTCTTGACGAGTTCTTCTGAGCGGGACTCTGGGGTTCGAAATGACCG
ACCAAGCGACGCCCAACCTGCCATCACGAGATTTCGATTCCACCGCCGCCTTCTATGAAAGGTTGGGCTT
CGGAATCGTTTTCCGGGACGCCGGCTGGATGATCCTCCAGCGCGGGGATCTCATGCTGGAGTTCTTCGCC
CACCCCAACTTGTTTATTGCAGCTTATAATGGTTACAAATAAAGCAATAGCATCACAAATTTCACAAATA
AAGCATTTTTTTCACTGCATTCTAGTTGTGGTTTGTCCAAACTCATCAATGTATCTTATCATGTCTGTAT
ACCGTCGACCTCTAGCTAGAGCTTGGCGTAATCATGGTCATAGCTGTTTCCTGTGTGAAATTGTTATCCG
CTCACAATTCCACACAACATACGAGCCGGAAGCATAAAGTGTAAAGCCTGGGGTGCCTAATGAGTGAGCT
AACTCACATTAATTGCGTTGCGCTCACTGCCCGCTTTCCAGTCGGGAAACCTGTCGTGCCAGCTGCATTA
ATGAATCGGCCAACGCGCGGGGAGAGGCGGTTTGCGTATTGGGCGCTCTTCCGCTTCCTCGCTCACTGAC
TCGCTGCGCTCGGTCGTTCGGCTGCGGCGAGCGGTATCAGCTCACTCAAAGGCGGTAATACGGTTATCCA
CAGAATCAGGGGATAACGCAGGAAAGAACATGTGAGCAAAAGGCCAGCAAAAGGCCAGGAACCGTAAAAA
GGCCGCGTTGCTGGCGTTTTTCCATAGGCTCCGCCCCCCTGACGAGCATCACAAAAATCGACGCTCAAGT
CAGAGGTGGCGAAACCCGACAGGACTATAAAGATACCAGGCGTTTCCCCCTGGAAGCTCCCTCGTGCGCT
CTCCTGTTCCGACCCTGCCGCTTACCGGATACCTGTCCGCCTTTCTCCCTTCGGGAAGCGTGGCGCTTTC
TCATAGCTCACGCTGTAGGTATCTCAGTTCGGTGTAGGTCGTTCGCTCCAAGCTGGGCTGTGTGCACGAA
CCCCCCGTTCAGCCCGACCGCTGCGCCTTATCCGGTAACTATCGTCTTGAGTCCAACCCGGTAAGACACG
ACTTATCGCCACTGGCAGCAGCCACTGGTAACAGGATTAGCAGAGCGAGGTATGTAGGCGGTGCTACAGA
GTTCTTGAAGTGGTGGCCTAACTACGGCTACACTAGAAGAACAGTATTTGGTATCTGCGCTCTGCTGAAG
CCAGTTACCTTCGGAAAAAGAGTTGGTAGCTCTTGATCCGGCAAACAAACCACCGCTGGTAGCGGTTTTT
TTGTTTGCAAGCAGCAGATTACGCGCAGAAAAAAAGGATCTCAAGAAGATCCTTTGATCTTTTCTACGGG
GTCTGACGCTCAGTGGAACGAAAACTCACGTTAAGGGATTTTGGTCATGAGATTATCAAAAAGGATCTTC
ACCTAGATCCTTTTAAATTAAAAATGAAGTTTTAAATCAATCTAAAGTATATATGAGTAAACTTGGTCTG
ACAGTTACCAATGCTTAATCAGTGAGGCACCTATCTCAGCGATCTGTCTATTTCGTTCATCCATAGTTGC
CTGACTCCCCGTCGTGTAGATAACTACGATACGGGAGGGCTTACCATCTGGCCCCAGTGCTGCAATGATA
CCGCGAGACCCACGCTCACCGGCTCCAGATTTATCAGCAATAAACCAGCCAGCCGGAAGGGCCGAGCGCA
GAAGTGGTCCTGCAACTTTATCCGCCTCCATCCAGTCTATTAATTGTTGCCGGGAAGCTAGAGTAAGTAG
TTCGCCAGTTAATAGTTTGCGCAACGTTGTTGCCATTGCTACAGGCATCGTGGTGTCACGCTCGTCGTTT
GGTATGGCTTCATTCAGCTCCGGTTCCCAACGATCAAGGCGAGTTACATGATCCCCCATGTTGTGCAAAA
AAGCGGTTAGCTCCTTCGGTCCTCCGATCGTTGTCAGAAGTAAGTTGGCCGCAGTGTTATCACTCATGGT
TATGGCAGCACTGCATAATTCTCTTACTGTCATGCCATCCGTAAGATGCTTTTCTGTGACTGGTGAGTAC
TCAACCAAGTCATTCTGAGAATAGTGTATGCGGCGACCGAGTTGCTCTTGCCCGGCGTCAATACGGGATA
ATACCGCGCCACATAGCAGAACTTTAAAAGTGCTCATCATTGGAAAACGTTCTTCGGGGCGAAAACTCTC
AAGGATCTTACCGCTGTTGAGATCCAGTTCGATGTAACCCACTCGTGCACCCAACTGATCTTCAGCATCT
TTTACTTTCACCAGCGTTTCTGGGTGAGCAAAAACAGGAAGGCAAAATGCCGCAAAAAAGGGAATAAGGG
CGACACGGAAATGTTGAATACTCATACTCTTCCTTTTTCAATATTATTGAAGCATTTATCAGGGTTATTG
TCTCATGAGCGGATACATATTTGAATGTATTTAGAAAAATAAACAAATAGGGGTTCCGCGCACATTTCCC
CGAAAAGTGCCACCTGACGTC
Features (pLannotate 1.2.2; 20 found; start..end, strand, type, name):
     28..80      -  misc_feature   bom (fragment): basis of mobility region from pBR322
    235..614     +  enhancer       CMV enhancer: human cytomegalovirus immediate early enhancer
    615..818     +  promoter       CMV promoter: human cytomegalovirus (CMV) immediate early promoter
    814..847     +  LTR            5' LTR (truncated) (fragment): truncated 5' long terminal repeat (LTR) from HIV-1
    863..881     +  promoter       T7 promoter: promoter for bacteriophage T7 RNA polymerase
    940..2052    +  CDS            NOXO1: NOXO1_HUMAN - Also known as P41NOX, SH3PXD5. Experimental evidence at protein level: Swiss-Prot protein existence level 1. Constitutively potentiates the superoxide-generating activity of NOX1 and NOX3 and is required for the biogenesis of otoconia/otolith, which are crystalline structures of the inner ear involved in the perception of gravity. Isoform 3 is more potent than isoform 1 in activating NOX3. Together with NOXA1, may also substitute to NCF1/p47phox and NCF2/p67phox in supporting the phagocyte NOX2/gp91phox superoxide-generating activity. From Homo sapiens (Human).
   2106..2330    +  polyA_signal   bGH poly(A) signal: bovine growth hormone polyadenylation signal
   2334..2355    +  promoter       SV40 promoter (fragment): SV40 enhancer and early promoter
   2376..2804    +  rep_origin     f1 ori (sequence partly withheld): f1 bacteriophage origin of replication; arrow indicates direction of (+) strand synthesis
   2818..3147    +  promoter       SV40 promoter: SV40 enhancer and early promoter
   3214..4005    +  CDS            neo: KKA2_KLEPN - Also known as kan, nptII. Experimental evidence at protein level: Swiss-Prot protein existence level 1. Resistance to kanamycin, neomycin, paromomycin, ribostamycin, butirosin and gentamicin B. From Klebsiella pneumoniae.
   4029..4187    +  CDS            ble (fragment): BLE_KLEPN - Experimental evidence at protein level: Swiss-Prot protein existence level 1. Binding protein with a strong affinity to the bleomycin family of antibiotics. Binds to CL990; an antimitotic-antibiotic compound. From Klebsiella pneumoniae.
   4182..4303    +  polyA_signal   SV40 poly(A) signal: SV40 polyadenylation signal
   4376..4392    -  protein_bind   lac operator: The lac repressor binds to the lac operator to inhibit transcription in E. coli. This inhibition can be relieved by adding lactose or isopropyl-β-D-thiogalactopyranoside (IPTG). lac repressor encoded by lacI
   4400..4430    -  promoter       lac promoter: promoter for the E. coli lac operon
   4445..4466    -  protein_bind   CAP binding site: CAP binding activates transcription in the presence of cAMP. E. coli catabolite activator protein
   4479..4571    -  CDS            lacI (fragment): lac repressor; lacI; The lac repressor binds to the lac operator to inhibit transcription in E. coli. This inhibition can be relieved by adding lactose or isopropyl-β-D-thiogalactopyranoside (IPTG).
   4754..5339    -  rep_origin     ori: high-copy-number ColE1/pMB1/pBR322/pUC origin of replication
   5510..6370    -  CDS            AmpR: β-lactamase; bla; confers resistance to ampicillin, carbenicillin, and related antibiotics
   6371..6475    -  promoter       AmpR promoter: bla
