[The description below was written by a language model from this plasmid's Addgene catalogue record and pLannotate feature annotations shown in this document.]
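Description:
pcDNA3.1-hNoxo1 is a mammalian expression plasmid built on the Invitrogen pcDNA3.1 backbone and carrying the human NADPH oxidase organizer 1 (NOXO1, also called p41NOX) coding sequence. The catalogue lists a total size of about 6.6 kb with an insert of roughly 1.1 kb, and the depositor's full sequence is 6,506 nt. In E. coli the plasmid replicates from a high-copy ColE1/pUC-type origin and is selected with ampicillin through the β-lactamase gene and its own promoter. An f1 origin is also present, which allows single-stranded DNA production. Short annotated fragments such as the bom region, lac promoter/operator and lacI remnants, a partial ble sequence and a brief HIV-1 LTR-like match appear to be backbone remnants or short similarity hits rather than functional parts.

The NOXO1 open reading frame sits downstream of the human cytomegalovirus immediate-early enhancer and promoter, which drive strong constitutive transcription in mammalian cells, and upstream of the bovine growth hormone polyadenylation signal. A T7 promoter between the CMV promoter and the insert serves as a sequencing primer site and could support in vitro transcription. The insert was placed by restriction cloning, with the 5′ NheI site destroyed and the 3′ NotI site retained. No epitope tag or reporter is annotated. A separate cassette, consisting of the SV40 early promoter, the neomycin phosphotransferase gene and the SV40 poly(A) signal, permits G418 selection of stably transfected cells.

NOXO1 potentiates superoxide generation by NOX1 and NOX3. The construct is therefore suited to transient or stable expression of this organizer subunit in cultured cells, for example to reconstitute and study NADPH oxidase activity.
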