Addgene plasmid #58530: pcDNA3.1-hNoxo1
Purpose: expresses human Noxo1 in mammalian cells
Depositing lab: Botond Banfi & Karl-Heinz Krause. Depositing organization: University of Geneva. Publication: Two novel proteins activate superoxide generation by the NADPH oxidase NOX1. Banfi B, Clark RA, Steger K, Krause KH. J Biol Chem. 2003 Feb 7;278(6):3510-3. Epub 2002 Dec 6. 10.1074/jbc.C200613200 PubMed 12473664.
Backbone
  Vector backbone: pcDNA3.1
  Backbone manufacturer: Invitrogen
  Backbone size w/o insert (bp): 5500
  Total vector size (bp): 6600
  Vector type: Mammalian Expression
  Selectable markers: Neomycin (select with G418)
Growth in bacteria
  Bacterial resistance: Ampicillin, 100 μg/mL
  Growth temperature: 37°C
  Growth strain: JM109
  Copy number: High Copy
Gene/Insert
  Gene/Insert name: NADPH oxidase organizer 1 (alt name: Noxo1)
  Species: H. sapiens (human)
  Insert size (bp): 1100
  Entrez Gene: NOXO1 (a.k.a. P41NOX, P41NOXA, P41NOXB, P41NOXC, SH3PXD5, SNX28)
  Promoter: CMV
  Cloning method: Restriction Enzyme; 5′ cloning site NheI (destroyed during cloning); 3′ cloning site NotI (not destroyed)
  Sequencing primers: 5′ T7; 3′ N/A
Terms and licenses: Academic/Nonprofit Terms; Industry Terms: Not Available to Industry
How to cite: pcDNA3.1-hNoxo1 was a gift from Botond Banfi & Karl-Heinz Krause (Addgene plasmid # 58530 ; http://n2t.net/addgene:58530 ; RRID:Addgene_58530)
