>Addgene plasmid #58530 | pcDNA3.1-hNoxo1 | addgene partial sequence | sequence record 93795 | CMV-F 5'-CGCAAATGGGCGGTAGGCGTG-3'
CTAGAGAACCCACTGCTTACTGGCTTATCGAAATTAATACGACTCACTATAGGGAGACCCAAGCTGGCTA
GTAACGGCCGCCAGTGTGCTGGAATTCGCCCTTTAGCCACCATGGCAGGCCCCCGATACCCAGTTTCAGT
GCAAGGGGCAGCCCTGGTGCAGATCAAGAGGCTCCAAACGTTTGCCTTCTCTGTGCGCTGGTCAGACGGC
AGCGACACCTTCGTGCGCAGGAGTTGGGACGAATTCAGGCAGCTCAAGAAGACCCTCAAGGAGACCTTCC
CGGTGGAGGCGGGCCTGCTGCGGAGATCTGACCGCGTTCTCCCAAAGCTTCTCGATGCACCACTGTTGGG
ACGCGTGGGGCGCACGAGCCGCGGCCTGGCGCGCCTGCAGCTGTTGGAAACCTATTCTCGGAGGCTGCTG
GCGACTGCAGAGCGCGTGGCACGGAGCCCGACGATCACTGGCTTCTTCGCACCGCAACCCCTGGACCTGG
AGCCCGCGCTGCCACCCGGCAGCCGGGTGATCCTGCCCACCCCAGAGGAGCAGCCTCTTTCTCGCGCTGC
GGGCCGCCTCTCCATCCACAGTCTGGAGGCTCAGAGCCTGCGCTGCCTGCAGCCCTTCTGTACCCAGGAC
ACGCGGGATAGGCCTTTTCAGGCGCAGGCCCAGGAGAGCCTGGACGTGCTGCTGCGGCACCCCTCAGGCT
GGTGGCTGGTGGAGAACGAAGACCGGCAGACCGCCTGGTTTCCAGCGCCCTACCTGGAGGAGGCGGCCCC
GGGCCAAGGCCGGGAGGGAGGCCCGTCCCTAGGGAGCAGCGGTCCCCAGTTCTGTGCTTCCCGCGCCTAC
GAGAGCAGCCGCGCAGATGA
