>Addgene plasmid #58530 | pcDNA3.1-hNoxo1 | addgene partial sequence | sequence record 93809 | BGH-rev 5'-TAGAAGGCACAGTCGAGG-3'
GAGCGGCCGCTCACTGCTCCGTCGTGGGGTGCGGCACAGAGTCCACGCACCCTCGAGGGCGGCCCTGGCG
CCGTGGGCGCCGCTCCAGGGCCCTGCGTGTGACGGTGCAGCAGCGGCTCTGGATGGCGCCCGGCGAAGGT
CGGGTGGGCACGGTGGGGGGAGGGGCGGTGGCCTGGGAGGGTTCAGGGAAGCCCCGGGCCTCACCCGCCG
GGTCGTCTCCTCCACGGAACCCCGTCCCGCTCAGGAGAGCGCCCAGCCCTTCCGGCCGCAGCAGCACCGC
GGGGAGTAGGCCCGCCCGGTCGCCGTACCTGCATAGCCACCAGCCGCGGTCTGACGTTTCCAACACGCGC
ACGCGCGCCCCCGCGGGCACGGACAGCTCATCTGCGCGGCTGCTCTCGTAGGCGCGGGAAGCACAGAACT
GGGGACCGCTGCTCCCTAGGGACGGGCCTCCCTCCCGGCCTTGGCCCGGGGCCGCCTCCTCCAGGTAGGG
CGCTGGAAACCAGGCGGTCTGCCGGTCTTCGTTCTCCACCAGCCACCAGCCTGAGGGGTGCCGCAGCAGC
ACGTCCAGGCTCTCCTGGGCCTGCGCCTGAAAAGGCCTATCCCGCGTGTCCTGGGTACAGAAGGGCTGCA
GGCAGCGCAGGCTCTGAGCCTCCAGACTGTGGATGGAGAGGCGGCCCGCAGCGCGAGAAAGAGGCTGCTC
CTCTGGGGTGGGCAGGATCACCCGGCTG
