>Addgene plasmid #58530 | pcDNA3.1-hNoxo1 | addgene partial sequence | sequence record 93810 | SV40pro-F 5'-TATTTATGCAGAGGCCGAGG-3'
TGAGGAGGCTTTTTTGGAGGCCTAGGCTTTTGCAAAAAGCTCCCGGGAGCTTGTATATCCATTTTCGGAT
CTGATCAAGAGACAGGATGAGGATCGTTTCGCATGATTGAACAAGATGGATTGCACGCAGGTTCTCCGGC
CGCTTGGGTGGAGAGGCTATTCGGCTATGACTGGGCACAACAGACAATCGGCTGCTCTGATGCCGCCGTG
TTCCGGCTGTCAGCGCAGGGGCGCCCGGTTCTTTTTGTCAAGACCGACCTGTCCGGTGCCCTGAATGAAC
TGCAGGACGAGGCAGCGCGGCTATCGTGGCTGGCCACGACGGGCGTTCCTTGCGCAGCTGTGCTCGACGT
TGTCACTGAAGCGGGAAGGGACTGGCTGCTATTGGGCGAAGTGCCGGGGCAGGATCTCCTGTCATCTCAC
CTTGCTCCTGCCGAGAAAGTATCCATCATGGCTGATGCAATGCGGCGGCTGCATACGCTTGATCCGGCTA
CCTGCCCATTCGACCACCAAGCGAAACATCGCATCGAGCGAGCACGTACTCGGATGGAAGCCGGTCTTGT
CGATCAGGATGATCTGGACGAAGAGCATCAGGGGCTCGCGCCAGCCGAACTGTTCGCCAGGCTCAAGGCG
CGCATGCCCGACGGCGAGGATCTCGTCGTGACCCATGGCGATGCCTGCTTGCCGAATATCATGGTGGAAA
ATGGCCGCTTTTCTGGATTCATCGACTGTGGCCGGCTGGGTGTGGCGGACCGCTATCAGGACATAGCGTT
GGCTACCCGTGATATTGCTG
